>Addgene plasmid #90905 | SSRP1 G10.2 gRNA | addgene full sequence | sequence record 183149 | Addgene NGS Result
GCGTTATCCCCTGATTCTGTGGATAACCGTATTACCGCCTTTGAGTGAGCTGATACCGCTCGCCGCAGCC
GAACGACCGAGCGCAGCGAGTCAGTGAGCGAGGAAGCGGAAGAGCGCCCAATACGCAAACCGCCTCTCCC
CGCGCGTTGGCCGATTCATTAATGCAGCTGGCACGACAGGTTTCCCGACTGGAAAGCGGGCAGTGAGCGC
AACGCAATTAATGTGAGTTAGCTCACTCATTAGGCACCCCAGGCTTTACACTTTATGCTTCCGGCTCGTA
TGTTGTGTGGAATTGTGAGCGGATAACAATTTCACACAGGAAACAGCTATGACCATGATTACGCCAAGCG
CGCAATTAACCCTCACTAAAGGGAACAAAAGCTGGAGCTGCAAGCTTAATGTAGTCTTATGCAATACTCT
TGTAGTCTTGCAACATGGTAACGATGAGTTAGCAACATGCCTTACAAGGAGAGAAAAAGCACCGTGCATG
CCGATTGGTGGAAGTAAGGTGGTACGATCGTGCCTTATTAGGAAGGCAACAGACGGGTCTGACATGGATT
GGACGAACCACTGAATTGCCGCATTGCAGAGATATTGTATTTAAGTGCCTAGCTCGATACATAAACGGGT
CTCTCTGGTTAGACCAGATCTGAGCCTGGGAGCTCTCTGGCTAACTAGGGAACCCACTGCTTAAGCCTCA
ATAAAGCTTGCCTTGAGTGCTTCAAGTAGTGTGTGCCCGTCTGTTGTGTGACTCTGGTAACTAGAGATCC
CTCAGACCCTTTTAGTCAGTGTGGAAAATCTCTAGCAGTGGCGCCCGAACAGGGACTTGAAAGCGAAAGG
GAAACCAGAGGAGCTCTCTCGACGCAGGACTCGGCTTGCTGAAGCGCGCACGGCAAGAGGCGAGGGGCGG
CGACTGGTGAGTACGCCAAAAATTTTGACTAGCGGAGGCTAGAAGGAGAGAGATGGGTGCGAGAGCGTCA
GTATTAAGCGGGGGAGAATTAGATCGCGATGGGAAAAAATTCGGTTAAGGCCAGGGGGAAAGAAAAAATA
TAAATTAAAACATATAGTATGGGCAAGCAGGGAGCTAGAACGATTCGCAGTTAATCCTGGCCTGTTAGAA
ACATCAGAAGGCTGTAGACAAATACTGGGACAGCTACAACCATCCCTTCAGACAGGATCAGAAGAACTTA
GATCATTATATAATACAGTAGCAACCCTCTATTGTGTGCATCAAAGGATAGAGATAAAAGACACCAAGGA
AGCTTTAGACAAGATAGAGGAAGAGCAAAACAAAAGTAAGACCACCGCACAGCAAGCGGCCGCTGATCTT
CAGACCTGGAGGAGGAGATATGAGGGACAATTGGAGAAGTGAATTATATAAATATAAAGTAGTAAAAATT
GAACCATTAGGAGTAGCACCCACCAAGGCAAAGAGAAGAGTGGTGCAGAGAGAAAAAAGAGCAGTGGGAA
TAGGAGCTTTGTTCCTTGGGTTCTTGGGAGCAGCAGGAAGCACTATGGGCGCAGCGTCAATGACGCTGAC
GGTACAGGCCAGACAATTATTGTCTGGTATAGTGCAGCAGCAGAACAATTTGCTGAGGGCTATTGAGGCG
CAACAGCATCTGTTGCAACTCACAGTCTGGGGCATCAAGCAGCTCCAGGCAAGAATCCTGGCTGTGGAAA
GATACCTAAAGGATCAACAGCTCCTGGGGATTTGGGGTTGCTCTGGAAAACTCATTTGCACCACTGCTGT
GCCTTGGAATGCTAGTTGGAGTAATAAATCTCTGGAACAGATTTGGAATCACACGACCTGGATGGAGTGG
GACAGAGAAATTAACAATTACACAAGCTTAATACACTCCTTAATTGAAGAATCGCAAAACCAGCAAGAAA
AGAATGAACAAGAATTATTGGAATTAGATAAATGGGCAAGTTTGTGGAATTGGTTTAACATAACAAATTG
GCTGTGGTATATAAAATTATTCATAATGATAGTAGGAGGCTTGGTAGGTTTAAGAATAGTTTTTGCTGTA
CTTTCTATAGTGAATAGAGTTAGGCAGGGATATTCACCATTATCGTTTCAGACCCACCTCCCAACCCCGA
GGGGACCCAGAGAGGGCCTATTTCCCATGATTCCTTCATATTTGCATATACGATACAAGGCTGTTAGAGA
GATAATTAGAATTAATTTGACTGTAAACACAAAGATATTAGTACAAAATACGTGACGTAGAAAGTAATAA
TTTCTTGGGTAGTTTGCAGTTTTAAAATTATGTTTTAAAATGGACTATCATATGCTTACCGTAACTTGAA
AGTATTTCGATTTCTTGGCTTTATATATCTTGTGGAAAGGACGAAACACCGTATCTGGCGCCGTGTTGCT
CGTTTAAGAGCTATGCTGGAAACAGCATAGCAAGTTTAAATAAGGCTAGTCCGTTATCAACTTGAAAAAG
TGGCACCGAGTCGGTGCTTTTTTTGAATTCTAGATCTTGAGACAAATGGCAGTATTCATCCACAATTTTA
AAAGAAAAGGGGGGATTGGGGGGTACAGTGCAGGGGAAAGAATAGTAGACATAATAGCAACAGACATACA
AACTAAAGAATTACAAAAACAAATTACAAAAATTCAAAATTTTCGGGTTTATTACAGGGACAGCAGAGAT
CCACTTTGGCGCCGGCTCGAGTGGCTCCGGTGCCCGTCAGTGGGCAGAGCGCACATCGCCCACAGTCCCC
GAGAAGTTGGGGGGAGGGGTCGGCAATTGAACCGGTGCCTAGAGAAGGTGGCGCGGGGTAAACTGGGAAA
GTGATGTCGTGTACTGGCTCCGCCTTTTTCCCGAGGGTGGGGGAGAACCGTATATAAGTGCAGTAGTCGC
CGTGAACGTTCTTTTTCGCAACGGGTTTGCCGCCAGAACACAGGTGTCGTGACGCGGGATCCGCCACCAT
GACCGAGTACAAGCCCACGGTGCGCCTCGCCACCCGCGACGACGTCCCCAGGGCCGTACGCACCCTCGCC
GCCGCGTTCGCCGACTACCCCGCCACGCGCCACACCGTCGATCCGGACCGCCACATCGAGCGGGTCACCG
AGCTGCAAGAACTCTTCCTCACGCGCGTCGGGCTCGACATCGGCAAGGTGTGGGTCGCGGACGACGGCGC
CGCGGTGGCGGTCTGGACCACGCCGGAGAGCGTCGAAGCGGGGGCGGTGTTCGCCGAGATCGGCCCGCGC
ATGGCCGAGTTGAGCGGTTCCCGGCTGGCCGCGCAGCAACAGATGGAAGGCCTCCTGGCGCCGCACCGGC
CCAAGGAGCCCGCGTGGTTCCTGGCCACCGTCGGAGTCTCGCCCGACCACCAGGGCAAGGGTCTGGGCAG
CGCCGTCGTGCTCCCCGGAGTGGAGGCGGCCGAGCGCGCCGGGGTGCCCGCCTTCCTGGAGACCTCCGCG
CCCCGCAACCTCCCCTTCTACGAGCGGCTCGGCTTCACCGTCACCGCCGACGTCGAGGTGCCCGAAGGAC
CGCGCACCTGGTGCATGACCCGCAAGCCCGGTGCCTGAACGCGTTAAGTCGACAATCAACCTCTGGATTA
CAAAATTTGTGAAAGATTGACTGGTATTCTTAACTATGTTGCTCCTTTTACGCTATGTGGATACGCTGCT
TTAATGCCTTTGTATCATGCTATTGCTTCCCGTATGGCTTTCATTTTCTCCTCCTTGTATAAATCCTGGT
TGCTGTCTCTTTATGAGGAGTTGTGGCCCGTTGTCAGGCAACGTGGCGTGGTGTGCACTGTGTTTGCTGA
CGCAACCCCCACTGGTTGGGGCATTGCCACCACCTGTCAGCTCCTTTCCGGGACTTTCGCTTTCCCCCTC
CCTATTGCCACGGCGGAACTCATCGCCGCCTGCCTTGCCCGCTGCTGGACAGGGGCTCGGCTGTTGGGCA
CTGACAATTCCGTGGTGTTGTCGGGGAAATCATCGTCCTTTCCTTGGCTGCTCGCCTGTGTTGCCACCTG
GATTCTGCGCGGGACGTCCTTCTGCTACGTCCCTTCGGCCCTCAATCCAGCGGACCTTCCTTCCCGCGGC
CTGCTGCCGGCTCTGCGGCCTCTTCCGCGTCTTCGCCTTCGCCCTCAGACGAGTCGGATCTCCCTTTGGG
CCGCCTCCCCGCGTCGACTTTAAGACCAATGACTTACAAGGCAGCTGTAGATCTTAGCCACTTTTTAAAA
GAAAAGGGGGGACTGGAAGGGCTAATTCACTCCCAACGAAGACAAGATCTGCTTTTTGCTTGTACTGGGT
CTCTCTGGTTAGACCAGATCTGAGCCTGGGAGCTCTCTGGCTAACTAGGGAACCCACTGCTTAAGCCTCA
ATAAAGCTTGCCTTGAGTGCTTCAAGTAGTGTGTGCCCGTCTGTTGTGTGACTCTGGTAACTAGAGATCC
CTCAGACCCTTTTAGTCAGTGTGGAAAATCTCTAGCAGTACGTATAGTAGTTCATGTCATCTTATTATTC
AGTATTTATAACTTGCAAAGAAATGAATATCAGAGAGTGAGAGGAACTTGTTTATTGCAGCTTATAATGG
TTACAAATAAAGCAATAGCATCACAAATTTCACAAATAAAGCATTTTTTTCACTGCATTCTAGTTGTGGT
TTGTCCAAACTCATCAATGTATCTTATCATGTCTGGCTCTAGCTATCCCGCCCCTAACTCCGCCCATCCC
GCCCCTAACTCCGCCCAGTTCCGCCCATTCTCCGCCCCATGGCTGACTAATTTTTTTTATTTATGCAGAG
GCCGAGGCCGCCTCGGCCTCTGAGCTATTCCAGAAGTAGTGAGGAGGCTTTTTTGGAGGCCTAGGGACGT
ACCCAATTCGCCCTATAGTGAGTCGTATTACGCGCGCTCACTGGCCGTCGTTTTACAACGTCGTGACTGG
GAAAACCCTGGCGTTACCCAACTTAATCGCCTTGCAGCACATCCCCCTTTCGCCAGCTGGCGTAATAGCG
AAGAGGCCCGCACCGATCGCCCTTCCCAACAGTTGCGCAGCCTGAATGGCGAATGGG
[124 nt withheld, positions 5028-5151]
C
[91 nt withheld, positions 5153-5243]
A
[49 nt withheld, positions 5245-5293]
CCTTTGACGTTGGAGTCCACGTTCTTT
[37 nt withheld, positions 5321-5357]
ACCCTATCTCGGTCTATTCTTTTGATTTATAAGGGATTTTGCCGATTTCGGCCTATTGGTTAAAAAATGA
GCTGATTTAACAAAAATTTAACGCGAATTTTAACAAAATATTAACGCTTACAATTTAGGTGGCACTTTTC
GGGGAAATGTGCGCGGAACCCCTATTTGTTTATTTTTCTAAATACATTCAAATATGTATCCGCTCATGAG
ACAATAACCCTGATAAATGCTTCAATAATATTGAAAAAGGAAGAGTATGAGTATTCAACATTTCCGTGTC
GCCCTTATTCCCTTTTTTGCGGCATTTTGCCTTCCTGTTTTTGCTCACCCAGAAACGCTGGTGAAAGTAA
AAGATGCTGAAGATCAGTTGGGTGCACGAGTGGGTTACATCGAACTGGATCTCAACAGCGGTAAGATCCT
TGAGAGTTTTCGCCCCGAAGAACGTTTTCCAATGATGAGCACTTTTAAAGTTCTGCTATGTGGCGCGGTA
TTATCCCGTATTGACGCCGGGCAAGAGCAACTCGGTCGCCGCATACACTATTCTCAGAATGACTTGGTTG
AGTACTCACCAGTCACAGAAAAGCATCTTACGGATGGCATGACAGTAAGAGAATTATGCAGTGCTGCCAT
AACCATGAGTGATAACACTGCGGCCAACTTACTTCTGACAACGATCGGAGGACCGAAGGAGCTAACCGCT
TTTTTGCACAACATGGGGGATCATGTAACTCGCCTTGATCGTTGGGAACCGGAGCTGAATGAAGCCATAC
CAAACGACGAGCGTGACACCACGATGCCTGTAGCAATGGCAACAACGTTGCGCAAACTATTAACTGGCGA
ACTACTTACTCTAGCTTCCCGGCAACAATTAATAGACTGGATGGAGGCGGATAAAGTTGCAGGACCACTT
CTGCGCTCGGCCCTTCCGGCTGGCTGGTTTATTGCTGATAAATCTGGAGCCGGTGAGCGTGGGTCTCGCG
GTATCATTGCAGCACTGGGGCCAGATGGTAAGCCCTCCCGTATCGTAGTTATCTACACGACGGGGAGTCA
GGCAACTATGGATGAACGAAATAGACAGATCGCTGAGATAGGTGCCTCACTGATTAAGCATTGGTAACTG
TCAGACCAAGTTTACTCATATATACTTTAGATTGATTTAAAACTTCATTTTTAATTTAAAAGGATCTAGG
TGAAGATCCTTTTTGATAATCTCATGACCAAAATCCCTTAACGTGAGTTTTCGTTCCACTGAGCGTCAGA
CCCCGTAGAAAAGATCAAAGGATCTTCTTGAGATCCTTTTTTTCTGCGCGTAATCTGCTGCTTGCAAACA
AAAAAACCACCGCTACCAGCGGTGGTTTGTTTGCCGGATCAAGAGCTACCAACTCTTTTTCCGAAGGTAA
CTGGCTTCAGCAGAGCGCAGATACCAAATACTGTTCTTCTAGTGTAGCCGTAGTTAGGCCACCACTTCAA
GAACTCTGTAGCACCGCCTACATACCTCGCTCTGCTAATCCTGTTACCAGTGGCTGCTGCCAGTGGCGAT
AAGTCGTGTCTTACCGGGTTGGACTCAAGACGATAGTTACCGGATAAGGCGCAGCGGTCGGGCTGAACGG
GGGGTTCGTGCACACAGCCCAGCTTGGAGCGAACGACCTACACCGAACTGAGATACCTACAGCGTGAGCT
ATGAGAAAGCGCCACGCTTCCCGAAGGGAGAAAGGCGGACAGGTATCCGGTAAGCGGCAGGGTCGGAACA
GGAGAGCGCACGAGGGAGCTTCCAGGGGGAAACGCCTGGTATCTTTATAGTCCTGTCGGGTTTCGCCACC
TCTGACTTGAGCGTCGATTTTTGTGATGCTCGTCAGGGGGGCGGAGCCTATGGAAAAACGCCAGCAACGC
GGCCTTTTTACGGTTCCTGGCCTTTTGCTGGCCTTTTGCTCACATGTTCTTTCCT
Features (pLannotate 1.2.2; 28 found; start..end, strand, type, name):
      4..112     +  rep_origin     RSF ori (fragment): Plasmids containing the RSF 1030 origin of replication can be propagated in E. coli cells that contain additional plasmids with compatible origins.
    114..206     +  CDS            lacI (fragment): lac repressor; lacI; The lac repressor binds to the lac operator to inhibit transcription in E. coli. This inhibition can be relieved by adding lactose or isopropyl-β-D-thiogalactopyranoside (IPTG).
    219..240     +  protein_bind   CAP binding site: CAP binding activates transcription in the presence of cAMP. E. coli catabolite activator protein
    255..285     +  promoter       lac promoter: promoter for the E. coli lac operon
    293..309     +  protein_bind   lac operator: The lac repressor binds to the lac operator to inhibit transcription in E. coli. This inhibition can be relieved by adding lactose or isopropyl-β-D-thiogalactopyranoside (IPTG). lac repressor encoded by lacI
    354..372     +  promoter       T3 promoter: promoter for bacteriophage T3 RNA polymerase
    400..626     +  promoter       RSV promoter: Rous sarcoma virus enhancer/promoter
    627..807     +  LTR            5' LTR (truncated): truncated 5' long terminal repeat (LTR) from HIV-1
    854..979     +  misc_feature   HIV-1 Ψ: packaging signal of human immunodeficiency virus type 1
    963..1326    +  CDS            HIV-1 gag (fragment): gag protein from human immunodeficiency virus 1; gag
   1472..1705    +  misc_feature   RRE: The Rev response element (RRE) of HIV-1 allows for Rev-dependent mRNA export from the nucleus to the cytoplasm.
   2082..2108    +  CDS            Rev (fragment): human immunodeficiency virus 1 (HIV-1) Rev protein; rev; enhances nuclear export of unspliced and incompletely spliced viral mRNAs
   2112..2352    +  promoter       U6 promoter: RNA polymerase III promoter for human U6 snRNA
   2400..2467    +  misc_RNA       tracrRNA (fragment): trans-activating CRISPR RNA for the Streptococcus pyogenes CRISPR/Cas9 system
   2516..2633    +  misc_feature   cPPT/CTS: central polypurine tract and central termination sequence of HIV-1
   2702..2913    +  promoter       EF-1α core promoter: core promoter for human elongation factor EF-1α
   2939..3538    +  CDS            PuroR (fragment): puromycin N-acetyltransferase; pac from Streptomyces; confers resistance to puromycin
   3554..4142    +  misc_feature   WPRE: woodchuck hepatitis virus posttranscriptional regulatory element
   4193..4212    +  misc_feature   cPPT/CTS (fragment): central polypurine tract and central termination sequence of HIV-1
   4214..4447    +  LTR            3' LTR (ΔU3): self-inactivating 3' long terminal repeat (LTR) from HIV-1
   4525..4646    +  polyA_signal   SV40 poly(A) signal: SV40 polyadenylation signal
   4686..4821    +  rep_origin     SV40 ori: SV40 origin of replication
   4842..4860    -  promoter       T7 promoter: promoter for bacteriophage T7 RNA polymerase
   4868..5023    +  CDS            lacZα (fragment): LacZα fragment of β-galactosidase; lacZ fragment
   5028..5456    +  rep_origin     f1 ori (sequence partly withheld): f1 bacteriophage origin of replication; arrow indicates direction of (+) strand synthesis
   5509..5613    +  promoter       AmpR promoter: bla
   5614..6474    +  CDS            AmpR: β-lactamase; bla; confers resistance to ampicillin, carbenicillin, and related antibiotics
   6645..7233    +  rep_origin     ori: high-copy-number ColE1/pMB1/pBR322/pUC origin of replication
