[The description below was written by a language model from this plasmid's Addgene catalogue record and pLannotate feature annotations shown in this document.]
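Description:
SSRP1 G10.2 gRNA is a third-generation lentiviral CRISPR guide plasmid built on the pLenti-sgRNA backbone and designed to express a single guide RNA against human SSRP1. It is propagated in E. coli through a high-copy ColE1/pUC-type origin with ampicillin selection from the β-lactamase gene. An f1 origin and remnants of lac/lacZα cloning-vector sequence are also annotated. The catalogue lists the empty backbone at 9,151 bp, whereas the sequenced plasmid is 7,302 nt. A likely explanation is that a stuffer fragment was lost when the guide oligonucleotides were cloned between two BsmBI sites, both destroyed in the process, but the record does not state this explicitly.

The lentiviral portion runs from an RSV promoter fused to a truncated HIV-1 5' LTR, which makes genomic RNA production Tat-independent. It continues through the Ψ packaging signal with a gag fragment, the Rev response element and a cPPT/CTS, and ends in a self-inactivating ΔU3 3' LTR followed by an SV40 poly(A) signal. Within this transfer cassette, a human U6 RNA polymerase III promoter drives the SSRP1 spacer joined to the Streptococcus pyogenes guide scaffold (annotated as a tracrRNA fragment). Downstream, an EF-1α core promoter drives puromycin N-acetyltransferase for selection of transduced mammalian cells, with a WPRE to enhance expression.

No Cas9 is encoded, so the nuclease must be provided separately in the target cells. The plasmid belongs to a guide series used in a large-scale analysis of Cas9 knockouts of cell-cycle genes in human cell lines.
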