Addgene plasmid #90905: SSRP1 G10.2 gRNA
Purpose: 3rd generation lentiviral gRNA plasmid targeting human SSRP1
Depositing lab: Iain Cheeseman. Depositing organization: Whitehead Institute for Biomedical Research. Publication: Large-Scale Analysis of CRISPR/Cas9 Cell-Cycle Knockouts Reveals the Diversity of p53-Dependent Responses to Cell-Cycle Defects. McKinley KL, Cheeseman IM. Dev Cell. 2017 Feb 27;40(4):405-420.e2. doi: 10.1016/j.devcel.2017.01.012. Epub 2017 Feb 16. PubMed 28216383.
Backbone
  Vector backbone: pLenti-sgRNA
  Backbone manufacturer: Eric Lander & David Sabatini labs (Addgene plasmid #71409)
  Backbone size w/o insert (bp): 9151
  Vector type: Lentiviral, CRISPR
  Selectable markers: Puromycin
Growth in bacteria
  Bacterial resistance: Ampicillin, 100 μg/mL
  Growth temperature: 37°C
  Growth strain: NEB Stable
  Copy number: Unknown
Gene/Insert
  Gene/Insert name: SSRP1 (Guide Designation G10.2) (alt name: pKMKO series)
  gRNA/shRNA sequence: CACCgTATCTGGCGCCGTGTTGCTC
  Species: H. sapiens (human)
  Promoter: U6
  Cloning method: Restriction Enzyme; 5′ cloning site BsmBI (destroyed during cloning); 3′ cloning site BsmBI (destroyed during cloning)
  Sequencing primers: 5′ hU6-F (5'-GAGGGCCTATTTCCCATGATT-3'); 3′ EF1a-R (5'-CACGGCGACTACTGCACTTA-3')
Terms and licenses: Academic/Nonprofit Terms; Industry Terms: Not Available to Industry
Depositor comments: Please note that gRNA target sequence listed is not strictly the 20nt spacer sequence, but also contains the 5' BsmBI overhang. For more information about knockout human cell lines generated using this plasmid, please see http://cellcycleknockouts.wi.mit.edu/ .
How to cite: SSRP1 G10.2 gRNA was a gift from Iain Cheeseman (Addgene plasmid # 90905 ; http://n2t.net/addgene:90905 ; RRID:Addgene_90905)
